Addgene plasmid #183742: Ki67∆repeats-mNeonGreen-IRESpuro2
Purpose: Expresses Ki67∆repeats-mNeonGreen
Depositing lab: Daniel Gerlich. Publication: Ki-67 acts as a biological surfactant to disperse mitotic chromosomes. Cuylen S, Blaukopf C, Politi AZ, Muller-Reichert T, Neumann B, Poser I, Ellenberg J, Hyman AA, Gerlich DW. Nature. 2016 Jun 29;535(7611):308-12. doi: 10.1038/nature18610. PubMed 27362226.
Backbone
  Vector backbone: pIRESpuro2
  Backbone size w/o insert (bp): 5091
  Total vector size (bp): 9738
  Vector type: Mammalian Expression, Bacterial Expression
Growth in bacteria
  Bacterial resistance: Ampicillin, 100 μg/mL
  Growth temperature: 37°C
  Growth strain: DH5alpha
  Copy number: Unknown
Gene/Insert
  Gene/Insert name: MKI67(lacking repeats)
  Species: H. sapiens (human)
  Mutation: MKI67(lacking repeats)
  Entrez Gene: MKI67 (a.k.a. KIA, MIB-, MIB-1, PPP1R105)
  Promoter: CMV
  Tag / fusion protein: mNeonGreen (C terminal on backbone)
  Cloning method: Restriction Enzyme; 5′ cloning site BstBI (not destroyed); 3′ cloning site BamHI (not destroyed)
  Sequencing primers: 5′ CAGAGCTGGTTTAGTGAACC; 3′ ATTCCAGCACACTGGATCA
Terms and licenses: Academic/Nonprofit Terms; Industry Terms: Not Available to Industry
How to cite: Ki67∆repeats-mNeonGreen-IRESpuro2 was a gift from Daniel Gerlich (Addgene plasmid # 183742 ; http://n2t.net/addgene:183742 ; RRID:Addgene_183742)
