[The description below was written by a language model from this plasmid's Addgene catalogue record and pLannotate feature annotations shown in this document.]
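Description:
Ki67∆repeats-mNeonGreen-IRESpuro2 is a mammalian expression plasmid of about 9.7 kb built on the pIRESpuro2 backbone. It is propagated in E. coli through a high-copy ColE1/pUC-type origin and selected with ampicillin via the β-lactamase gene. The backbone also carries remnants of lac regulatory sequence and a pBR322 bom fragment, which have no evident role in the expression cassette.

The payload is a human MKI67 coding sequence from which the internal Ki-67 repeat region has been deleted, cloned between BstBI and BamHI sites and fused at its C terminus to mNeonGreen, a bright monomeric yellow-green fluorescent protein. The automated annotation recognises the MKI67 match as a fragment and leaves a gap of several hundred bases before mNeonGreen. This gap probably holds the rest of the truncated open reading frame and a linker, though the record does not spell this out. Transcription is driven by the CMV immediate-early enhancer and promoter. Downstream of the fusion lie a chimeric intron, an EMCV IRES and the puromycin N-acetyltransferase gene, followed by the bovine growth hormone polyadenylation signal. Because the fusion protein and the puromycin marker are translated from a single bicistronic transcript, puromycin selection enriches for cells that also express the Ki-67 fusion, which favours the generation of stable, uniformly expressing cell lines.

The construct serves to express and image a repeat-deficient Ki-67 variant in live human cells. According to the associated study, Ki-67 coats the surface of mitotic chromosomes and acts like a surfactant to keep them dispersed. A deletion mutant of this kind lets researchers test how much the repeat domain contributes to chromosome localisation and dispersal.
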