Features (pLannotate 1.2.2; 20 found; start..end, strand, type, name):
    307..510     +  promoter       CMV promoter: human cytomegalovirus (CMV) immediate early promoter
    533..573     +  misc_feature   MCS (fragment): multiple cloning site
    574..3957    +  CDS            MKI67 (fragment): KI67_HUMAN - Experimental evidence at protein level: Swiss-Prot protein existence level 1. Required to maintain individual mitotic chromosomes dispersed in the cytoplasm following nuclear envelope disassembly (PubMed:27362226). Associates with the surface of the mitotic chromosome, the perichromosomal layer, and covers a substantial fraction of the chromosome surface (PubMed:27362226). Prevents chromosomes from collapsing into a single chromatin mass by forming a steric and electrostatic charge barrier: the protein has a high net electrical charge and acts as a surfactant, dispersing chromosom
   4510..5220    +  CDS            mNeonGreen: bright monomeric yellow-green fluorescent protein derived from LanYFP (Shaner et al., 2013)
   5289..5518    +  intron         chimeric intron: chimera between introns from adenovirus and immunoglobulin heavy chain genes
   5701..6163    +  misc_feature   IRES: internal ribosome entry site (IRES) of the encephalomyocarditis virus (EMCV)
   6196..6795    +  CDS            PuroR: puromycin N-acetyltransferase; pac from Streptomyces alboniger; confers resistance to puromycin
   6845..6910    +  CDS            dmpM (fragment): DMPM_STRAD - Protein inferred from homology: Swiss-Prot protein existence level 3. From Streptomyces alboniger.
   6937..7161    +  polyA_signal   bGH poly(A) signal: bovine growth hormone polyadenylation signal
   7165..7186    +  promoter       SV40 promoter (fragment): SV40 enhancer and early promoter
   7196..7247    +  polyA_signal   SV40 poly(A) signal (fragment): SV40 polyadenylation signal
   7311..7327    -  protein_bind   lac operator: The lac repressor binds to the lac operator to inhibit transcription in E. coli. This inhibition can be relieved by adding lactose or isopropyl-β-D-thiogalactopyranoside (IPTG). lac repressor encoded by lacI
   7335..7365    -  promoter       lac promoter: promoter for the E. coli lac operon
   7380..7401    -  protein_bind   CAP binding site: CAP binding activates transcription in the presence of cAMP. E. coli catabolite activator protein
   7414..7506    -  CDS            lacI (fragment): lac repressor; lacI; The lac repressor binds to the lac operator to inhibit transcription in E. coli. This inhibition can be relieved by adding lactose or isopropyl-β-D-thiogalactopyranoside (IPTG).
   7689..8277    -  rep_origin     ori: high-copy-number ColE1/pMB1/pBR322/pUC origin of replication
   8448..9308    -  CDS            AmpR: β-lactamase; bla; confers resistance to ampicillin, carbenicillin, and related antibiotics
   9309..9413    -  promoter       AmpR promoter: bla
   9472..9524    -  misc_feature   bom (fragment): basis of mobility region from pBR322
   9679..306     +  enhancer       CMV enhancer (across the origin): human cytomegalovirus immediate early enhancer
>Addgene plasmid #183742 | Ki67∆repeats-mNeonGreen-IRESpuro2 | addgene full sequence | sequence record 367958 | Addgene NGS Result
CGCGTTACATAACTTACGGTAAATGGCCCGCCTGGCTGACCGCCCAACGACCCCCGCCCATTGACGTCAA
TAATGACGTATGTTCCCATAGTAACGCCAATAGGGACTTTCCATTGACGTCAATGGGTGGAGTATTTACG
GTAAACTGCCCACTTGGCAGTACATCAAGTGTATCATATGCCAAGTACGCCCCCTATTGACGTCAATGAC
GGTAAATGGCCCGCCTGGCATTATGCCCAGTACATGACCTTATGGGACTTTCCTACTTGGCAGTACATCT
ACGTATTAGTCATCGCTATTACCATGGTGATGCGGTTTTGGCAGTACATCAATGGGCGTGGATAGCGGTT
TGACTCACGGGGATTTCCAAGTCTCCACCCCATTGACGTCAATGGGAGTTTGTTTTGGCACCAAAATCAA
CGGGACTTTCCAAAATGTCGTAACAACTCCGCCCCATTGACGCAAATGGGCGGTAGGCGTGTACGGTGGG
AGGTCTATATAAGCAGAGCTGGTTTAGTGAACCGTCAGATCCGCTAGCGCTACCGGACTCAGATCTCGAG
CTCAAGCTTCGAAATGTGGCCCACGAGACGCCTGGTTACTATCAAAAGGAGCGGGGTCGACGGTCCCCAC
TTTCCCCTGAGCCTCAGCACCTGCTTGTTTGGAAGGGGTATTGAATGTGACATCCGTATCCAGCTTCCTG
TTGTGTCAAAACAACATTGCAAAATTGAAATCCATGAGCAGGAGGCAATATTACATAATTTCAGTTCCAC
AAATCCAACACAAGTAAATGGGTCTGTTATTGATGAGCCTGTACGGCTAAAACATGGAGATGTAATAACT
ATTATTGATCGTTCCTTCAGGTATGAAAATGAAAGTCTTCAGAATGGAAGGAAGTCAACTGAATTTCCAA
GAAAAATACGTGAACAGGAGCCAGCACGTCGTGTCTCAAGATCTAGCTTCTCTTCTGACCCTGATGAGAA
AGCTCAAGATTCCAAGGCCTATTCAAAAATCACTGAAGGAAAAGTTTCAGGAAATCCTCAGGTACATATC
AAGAATGTCAAAGAAGACAGTACCGCAGATGACTCAAAAGACAGTGTTGCTCAGGGAACAACTAATGTTC
ATTCCTCAGAACATGCTGGACGTAATGGCAGAAATGCAGCTGATCCCATTTCTGGGGATTTTAAAGAAAT
TTCCAGCGTTAAATTAGTGAGCCGTTATGGAGAATTGAAGTCTGTTCCCACTACACAATGTCTTGACAAT
AGCAAAAAAAATGAATCTCCCTTTTGGAAGCTTTATGAGTCAGTGAAGAAAGAGTTGGATGTAAAATCAC
AAAAAGAAAATGTCCTACAGTATTGTAGAAAATCTGGATTACAAACTGATTACGCAACAGAGAAAGAAAG
TGCTGATGGTTTACAGGGGGAGACCCAACTGTTGGTCTCGCGTAAGTCAAGACCAAAATCTGGTGGGAGC
GGCCACGCTGTGGCAGAGCCTGCTTCACCTGAACAAGAGCTTGACCAGAACAAGGGGAAGGGAAGAGACG
TGGAGTCTGTTCAGACTCCCAGCAAGGCTGTGGGCGCCAGCTTTCCTCTCTATGAGCCGGCTAAAATGAA
GACCCCTGTACAATATTCACAGCAACAAAATTCTCCACAAAAACATAAGAACAAAGACCTGTATACTACT
GGTAGAAGAGAATCTGTGAATCTGGGTAAAAGTGAAGGCTTCAAGGCTGGTGATAAAACTCTTACTCCCA
GGAAGCTTTCAACTAGAAATCGAACACCAGCTAAAGTTGAAGATGCAGCTGACTCTGCCACTAAGCCAGA
AAATCTCTCTTCCAAAACCAGAGGAAGTATTCCTACAGATGTGGAAGTTCTGCCTACGGAAACTGAAATT
CACAATGAGCCATTTTTAACTCTGTGGCTCACTCAAGTTGAGAGGAAGATCCAAAAGGATTCCCTCAGCA
AGCCTGAGAAATTGGGCACTACAGCTGGACAGATGTGCTCTGGGTTACCTGGTCTTAGTTCAGTTGATAT
CAACAACTTTGGTGATTCCATTAATGAGAGTGAGGGAATACCTTTGAAAAGAAGGCGTGTGTCCTTTGGT
GGGCACCTAAGACCTGAACTATTTGATGAAAACTTGCCTCCTAATACGCCTCTCAAAAGGGGAGAAGCCC
CAACCAAAAGAAAGTCTCTGGTAATGCACACTCCACCTGTCCTGAAGAAAATCATCAAGGAACAGCCTCA
ACCATCAGGAAAACAAGAGTCAGGTTCAGAAATCCATGTGGAAGTGAAGGCACAAAGCTTGGTTATAAGC
CCTCCAGCTCCTAGTCCTAGGAAAACTCCAGTTGCCAGTGATCAACGCCGTAGGTCCTGCAAAACAGCCC
CTGCTTCCAGCAGCAAATCTCAGACAGAGGTTCCTAAGAGAGGAGGGAGAAAGAGTGGCAACCTGCCTTC
AAAGAGAGTGTCTATCAGCCGAAGTCAACATGATATTTTACAGATGATATGTTCCAAAAGAAGAAGTGGT
GCTTCGGAAGCAAATCTGATTGTTGCAAAATCATGGGCAGATGTAGTAAAACTTGGTGCAAAACAAACAC
AAACTAAAGTCATAAAACATGGTCCTCAAAGGTCAATGAACAAAAGGCAAAGAAGACCTGCTACTCCAAA
GAAGCCTGTGGGCGAAGTTCACAGTCAATTTAGTACAGGCCACGCAAACTCTCCTTGTACCATAATAATA
GGGAAAGCTCATACTGAAAAAGTACATGTGCCTGCTCGACCCTACAGAGTGCTCAACAACTTCATTTCCA
ACCAAAAAATGGACTTTAAGGAAGATCTTTCAGGAATAGCTGAAATGTTCAAGACCCCAGTGAAGGAGCA
ACCGCAGTTGACAAGCACATGTCACATCGCTATTTCAAATTCAGAGAATTTGCTTGGAAAACAGTTTCAA
GGAACTGATTCAGGAGAAGAACCTCTGCTCCCCACCTCAGAGAGTTTTGGAGGAAATGTGTTCTTCAGTG
CACAGAATGCAGCAAAACAGCCATCTGATAAATGCTCTGCAAGCCCTCCCTTAAGACGGCAGTGTATTAG
AGAAAATGGAAACGTAGCAAAAACGCCCAGGAACACCTACAAAATGACTTCTCTGGAGACAAAAACTTCA
GATACTGAGACAGAGCCTTCAAAAACAGTATCCACTGCAAACAGGTCAGGAAGGTCTACAGAGTTCAGGA
ATATACAGAAGCTACCTGTGGAAAGTAAGAGTGAAGAAACAAATACAGAAATTGTTGAGTGCATCCTAAA
AAGAGGTCAGAAGGCAACACTACTACAACAAAGGAGAGAAGGAGAGATGAAGGAAATAGAAAGACCTTTT
GAGACATATAAGGAAAATATTGAATTAAAAGAAAACGATGAAAAGATGAAAGCAATGAAGAGATCAAGAA
CTTGGGGGCAGAAATGTGCACCAATGTCTGACCTGACAGACCTCAAGAGCTTGCCTGATACAGAACTCAT
GAAAGACACGGCACGTGGCCAGAATCTCCTCCAAACCCAAGATCATGCCAAGGCACACCGGTGCGCTCCA
AAGCAAACACCTGACAGTGGAAAACCTCTAAAAATATCCAGAAGAGTTCTTCGGGCCCCTAAAGTAGAAC
CCGTGGGAGACGTGGTAAGCACCAGAGACCCTGTAAAATCACAAAGCAAAAGCAACACTTCCCTGCCCCC
ACTGCCCTTCAAGAGGGGAGGTGGCAAAGATGGAAGCGTCACGGGAACCAAGAGGTTGCGCTGCATGCCA
GCACCAGAGGAAATTGTGGAGGAGCTGCCAGCCAGCAAGAAGCAGAGGGTTGCTCCCAGGGCAAGAGGCA
AATCATCCGAACCCGTGGTCATCATGAAGAGAAGTTTGAGGACTTCTGCAAAAAGAATTGAACCTGCGGA
AGAGCTGAACAGCAACGACATGAAAACCAACAAAGAGGAACACAAATTACAAGACTCGGTCCCTGAAAAT
AAGGGAATATCCCTGCGCTCCAGACGCCAAAATAAGACTGAGGCAGAACAGCAAATAACTGAGGTCTTTG
TATTAGCAGAAAGAATAGAAATAAACAGAAATGAAAAGAAGCCCATGAAGACCTCCCCAGAGATGGACAT
TCAGAATCCAGATGATGGAGCCCGGAAACCCATACCTAGAGACAAAGTCACTGAGAACAAAAGGTGCTTG
AGGTCTGCTAGACAGAATGAGAGCTCCCAGCCTAAGGTGGCAGAGGAGAGCGGAGGGCAGAAGAGTGCGA
AGGTTCTCATGCAGAATCAGAAAGGGAAAGGAGAAGCAGGAAATTCAGACTCCATGTGCCTGAGATCAAG
AAAGACAAAAAGCCAGCCTGCAGCAAGCACTTTGGAGAGCAAATCTGTGCAGAGAGTAACGCGGAGTGTC
AAGAGGTGTGCAGAAAATCCAAAGAAGGCTGAGGACAATGTGTGTGTCAAGAAAATAAGAACCAGAAGTC
ATAGGGACAGTGAAGATATTTGGGATCCTATGGTGAGCAAGGGCGAGGAGGATAACATGGCCTCTCTCCC
AGCGACACATGAGTTACACATCTTTGGCTCCATCAACGGTGTGGACTTTGACATGGTGGGTCAGGGCACC
GGCAATCCAAATGATGGTTATGAGGAGTTAAACCTGAAGTCCACCAAGGGTGACCTCCAGTTCTCCCCCT
GGATTCTGGTCCCTCATATCGGGTATGGCTTCCATCAGTACCTGCCCTACCCTGACGGGATGTCGCCTTT
CCAGGCCGCCATGGTAGATGGCTCCGGATACCAAGTCCATCGCACAATGCAGTTTGAAGATGGTGCCTCC
CTTACTGTTAACTACCGCTACACCTACGAGGGAAGCCACATCAAAGGAGAGGCCCAGGTGAAGGGGACTG
GTTTCCCTGCTGACGGTCCTGTGATGACCAACTCGCTGACCGCTGCGGACTGGTGCAGGTCGAAGAAGAC
TTACCCCAACGACAAAACCATCATCAGTACCTTTAAGTGGAGTTACACCACTGGAAATGGCAAGCGCTAC
CGGAGCACTGCGCGGACCACCTACACCTTTGCCAAGCCAATGGCGGCTAACTATCTGAAGAACCAGCCGA
TGTACGTGTTCCGTAAGACGGAGCTCAAGCACTCCAAGACCGAGCTCAACTTCAAGGAGTGGCAAAAGGC
CTTTACCGATGTGATGGGCATGGACGAGCTGTACAAGTAAGCGGCCGCATAGATAACTGATCCAGTGTGC
TGGAATTAATTCGCTGTCTGCGAGGGCCAGCTGTTGGGGTGAGTACTCCCTCTCAAAAGCGGGCATGACT
TCTGCGCTAAGATTGTCAGTTTCCAAAAACGAGGAGGATTTGATATTCACCTGGCCCGCGGTGATGCCTT
TGAGGGTGGCCGCGTCCATCTGGTCAGAAAAGACAATCTTTTTGTTGTCAAGCTTGAGGTGTGGCAGGCT
TGAGATCTGGCCATACACTTGAGTGACAATGACATCCACTTTGCCTTTCTCTCCACAGGTGTCCACTCCC
AGGTCCAACTGCAGGTCGAGCATGCATCTAGGGCGGCCAATTCCGCCCCTCTCCCCCCCCCCCTCTCCCT
CCCCCCCCCCTAACGTTACTGGCCGAAGCCGCTTGGAATAAGGCCGGTGTGCGTTTGTCTATATGTTATT
TTCCACCATATTGCCGTCTTTTGGCAATGTGAGGGCCCGGAAACCTGGCCCTGTCTTCTTGACGAGCATT
CCTAGGGGTCTTTCCCCTCTCGCCAAAGGAATGCAAGGTCTGTTGAATGTCGTGAAGGAAGCAGTTCCTC
TGGAAGCTTCTTGAAGACAAACAACGTCTGTAGCGACCCTTTGCAGGCAGCGGAACCCCCCACCTGGCGA
CAGGTGCCTCTGCGGCCAAAAGCCACGTGTATAAGATACACCTGCAAAGGCGGCACAACCCCAGTGCCAC
GTTGTGAGTTGGATAGTTGTGGAAAGAGTCAAATGGCTCTCCTCAAGCGTATTCAACAAGGGGCTGAAGG
ATGCCCAGAAGGTACCCCATTGTATGGGATCTGATCTGGGGCCTCGGTGCACATGCTTTACATGTGTTTA
GTCGAGGTTAAAAAAACGTCTAGGCCCCCCGAACCACGGGGACGTGGTTTTCCTTTGAAAAACACGATGA
TAAGCTTGCCACAACCCACAAGGAGACGACCTTCCATGACCGAGTACAAGCCCACGGTGCGCCTCGCCAC
CCGCGACGACGTCCCCCGGGCCGTACGCACCCTCGCCGCCGCGTTCGCCGACTACCCCGCCACGCGCCAC
ACCGTCGACCCGGACCGCCACATCGAGCGGGTCACCGAGCTGCAAGAACTCTTCCTCACGCGCGTCGGGC
TCGACATCGGCAAGGTGTGGGTCGCGGACGACGGCGCCGCGGTGGCGGTCTGGACCACGCCGGAGAGCGT
CGAAGCGGGGGCGGTGTTCGCCGAGATCGGCCCGCGCATGGCCGAGTTGAGCGGTTCCCGGCTGGCCGCG
CAGCAACAGATGGAAGGCCTCCTGGCGCCGCACCGGCCCAAGGAGCCCGCGTGGTTCCTGGCCACCGTCG
GCGTCTCGCCCGACCACCAGGGCAAGGGTCTGGGCAGCGCCGTCGTGCTCCCCGGAGTGGAGGCGGCCGA
GCGCGCCGGGGTGCCCGCCTTCCTGGAGACCTCCGCGCCCCGCAACCTCCCCTTCTACGAGCGGCTCGGC
TTCACCGTCACCGCCGACGTCGAGGTGCCCGAAGGACCGCGCACCTGGTGCATGACCCGCAAGCCCGGTG
CCTGACGCCCGCCCCACGACCCGCAGCGCCCGACCGAAAGGAGCGCACGACCCCATGGCTCCGACCGAAG
CCACCCGGGGCGGCCCCGCCGACCCCGCACCCGCCCCCGAGGCCCACCGACTCTAGAGCTCGCTGATCAG
CCTCGACTGTGCCTTCTAGTTGCCAGCCATCTGTTGTTTGCCCCTCCCCCGTGCCTTCCTTGACCCTGGA
AGGTGCCACTCCCACTGTCCTTTCCTAATAAAATGAGGAAATTGCATCGCATTGTCTGAGTAGGTGTCAT
TCTATTCTGGGGGGTGGGGTGGGGCAGGACAGCAAGGGGGAGGATTGGGAAGACAATAGCAGGCATGCTG
GGGATGCGGTGGGCTCTATGGCTTCTGAGGCGGAAAGAACCAGCTGGGGCTCGAGTGCATTCTAGTTGTG
GTTTGTCCAAACTCATCAATGTATCTTATCATGTCTGTATACCGTCGACCTCTAGCTAGAGCTTGGCGTA
ATCATGGTCATAGCTGTTTCCTGTGTGAAATTGTTATCCGCTCACAATTCCACACAACATACGAGCCGGA
AGCATAAAGTGTAAAGCCTGGGGTGCCTAATGAGTGAGCTAACTCACATTAATTGCGTTGCGCTCACTGC
CCGCTTTCCAGTCGGGAAACCTGTCGTGCCAGCTGCATTAATGAATCGGCCAACGCGCGGGGAGAGGCGG
TTTGCGTATTGGGCGCTCTTCCGCTTCCTCGCTCACTGACTCGCTGCGCTCGGTCGTTCGGCTGCGGCGA
GCGGTATCAGCTCACTCAAAGGCGGTAATACGGTTATCCACAGAATCAGGGGATAACGCAGGAAAGAACA
TGTGAGCAAAAGGCCAGCAAAAGGCCAGGAACCGTAAAAAGGCCGCGTTGCTGGCGTTTTTCCATAGGCT
CCGCCCCCCTGACGAGCATCACAAAAATCGACGCTCAAGTCAGAGGTGGCGAAACCCGACAGGACTATAA
AGATACCAGGCGTTTCCCCCTGGAAGCTCCCTCGTGCGCTCTCCTGTTCCGACCCTGCCGCTTACCGGAT
ACCTGTCCGCCTTTCTCCCTTCGGGAAGCGTGGCGCTTTCTCATAGCTCACGCTGTAGGTATCTCAGTTC
GGTGTAGGTCGTTCGCTCCAAGCTGGGCTGTGTGCACGAACCCCCCGTTCAGCCCGACCGCTGCGCCTTA
TCCGGTAACTATCGTCTTGAGTCCAACCCGGTAAGACACGACTTATCGCCACTGGCAGCAGCCACTGGTA
ACAGGATTAGCAGAGCGAGGTATGTAGGCGGTGCTACAGAGTTCTTGAAGTGGTGGCCTAACTACGGCTA
CACTAGAAGAACAGTATTTGGTATCTGCGCTCTGCTGAAGCCAGTTACCTTCGGAAAAAGAGTTGGTAGC
TCTTGATCCGGCAAACAAACCACCGCTGGTAGCGGTGGTTTTTTTGTTTGCAAGCAGCAGATTACGCGCA
GAAAAAAAGGATCTCAAGAAGATCCTTTGATCTTTTCTACGGGGTCTGACGCTCAGTGGAACGAAAACTC
ACGTTAAGGGATTTTGGTCATGAGATTATCAAAAAGGATCTTCACCTAGATCCTTTTAAATTAAAAATGA
AGTTTTAAATCAATCTAAAGTATATATGAGTAAACTTGGTCTGACAGTTACCAATGCTTAATCAGTGAGG
CACCTATCTCAGCGATCTGTCTATTTCGTTCATCCATAGTTGCCTGACTCCCCGTCGTGTAGATAACTAC
GATACGGGAGGGCTTACCATCTGGCCCCAGTGCTGCAATGATACCGCGAGACCCACGCTCACCGGCTCCA
GATTTATCAGCAATAAACCAGCCAGCCGGAAGGGCCGAGCGCAGAAGTGGTCCTGCAACTTTATCCGCCT
CCATCCAGTCTATTAATTGTTGCCGGGAAGCTAGAGTAAGTAGTTCGCCAGTTAATAGTTTGCGCAACGT
TGTTGCCATTGCTACAGGCATCGTGGTGTCACGCTCGTCGTTTGGTATGGCTTCATTCAGCTCCGGTTCC
CAACGATCAAGGCGAGTTACATGATCCCCCATGTTGTGCAAAAAAGCGGTTAGCTCCTTCGGTCCTCCGA
TCGTTGTCAGAAGTAAGTTGGCCGCAGTGTTATCACTCATGGTTATGGCAGCACTGCATAATTCTCTTAC
TGTCATGCCATCCGTAAGATGCTTTTCTGTGACTGGTGAGTACTCAACCAAGTCATTCTGAGAATAGTGT
ATGCGGCGACCGAGTTGCTCTTGCCCGGCGTCAATACGGGATAATACCGCGCCACATAGCAGAACTTTAA
AAGTGCTCATCATTGGAAAACGTTCTTCGGGGCGAAAACTCTCAAGGATCTTACCGCTGTTGAGATCCAG
TTCGATGTAACCCACTCGTGCACCCAACTGATCTTCAGCATCTTTTACTTTCACCAGCGTTTCTGGGTGA
GCAAAAACAGGAAGGCAAAATGCCGCAAAAAAGGGAATAAGGGCGACACGGAAATGTTGAATACTCATAC
TCTTCCTTTTTCAATATTATTGAAGCATTTATCAGGGTTATTGTCTCATGAGCGGATACATATTTGAATG
TATTTAGAAAAATAAACAAATAGGGGTTCCGCGCACATTTCCCCGAAAAGTGCCACCTGACGTCGACGGA
TCGGGAGATCTCCCGATCCCCTATGGTGCACTCTCAGTACAATCTGCTCTGATGCCGCATAGTTAAGCCA
GTATCTGCTCCCTGCTTGTGTGTTGGAGGTCGCTGAGTAGTGCGCGAGCAAAATTTAAGCTACAACAAGG
CAAGGCTTGACCGACAATTGCATGAAGAATCTGCTTAGGGTTAGGCGTTTTGCGCTGCTTCGCGATGTAC
GGGCCAGATATACGCGTTGACATTGATTATTGACTAGTTATTAATAGTAATCAATTACGGGGTCATTAGT
TCATAGCCCATATATGGAGTTC
